Addgene plasmid #81345: pDONR223_PRR23B_p.E140K
Purpose: Gateway Donor vector containing PRR23B , part of the Target Accelerator Plasmid Collection.
Depositing lab: Jesse Boehm & William Hahn & David Root. Depositing organization: Broad Institute. Publication: Systematic Functional Interrogation of Rare Cancer Variants Identifies Oncogenic Alleles. Kim E, Ilic N, Shrestha Y, Zou L, Kamburov A, Zhu C, Yang X, Lubonja R, Tran N, Nguyen C, Lawrence MS, Piccioni F, Bagul M, Doench JG, Chouinard CR, Wu X, Hogstrom L, Natoli T, Tamayo P, Horn H, Corsello SM, Lage K, Root DE, Subramanian A, Golub TR, Getz G, Boehm JS, Hahn WC. Cancer Discov. 2016 Jul;6(7):714-26. doi: 10.1158/2159-8290.CD-16-0160. Epub 2016 May 4. PubMed 27147599.
Backbone
  Vector backbone: pDONR223
  Backbone manufacturer: Invitrogen
  Backbone size w/o insert (bp): 2790
  Vector type: Gateway Entry vector
Growth in bacteria
  Bacterial resistance: Spectinomycin, 50 μg/mL
  Growth temperature: 37°C
  Growth strain: DH5alpha
  Copy number: High Copy
Gene/Insert
  Gene/Insert name: PRR23B
  Species: H. sapiens (human)
  Mutation: E140K
  GenBank ID: NM_001013650.2
  Entrez Gene: PRR23B
  Promoter: None
  Cloning method: Gateway Cloning
  Sequencing primers: 5′ M13pUC-fwd; 3′ M13-Rev
Terms and licenses: Academic/Nonprofit Terms; Industry Terms: Not Available to Industry
Depositor comments: Open state: NO stop codon immediately follows insert
How to cite: pDONR223_PRR23B_p.E140K was a gift from Jesse Boehm & William Hahn & David Root (Addgene plasmid # 81345 ; http://n2t.net/addgene:81345 ; RRID:Addgene_81345)
