[The description below was written by a language model from this plasmid's Addgene catalogue record and pLannotate feature annotations shown in this document.]
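Description:
pDONR223_PRR23B_p.E140K is a Gateway entry clone built on the Invitrogen pDONR223 backbone and carrying the human PRR23B open reading frame with an E140K missense substitution. It is a small bacterial plasmid of about 3.6 kb, maintained in E. coli at high copy from a ColE1/pUC-type origin. Selection is with spectinomycin, through the aadA aminoglycoside adenylyltransferase (SmR) gene. The feature table also picks up short fragments of a class 1 integron Pc promoter and a gentamicin acetyltransferase gene just upstream of SmR, along with lacZα and lacI remnants. These appear to be backbone leftovers rather than functional units. The rrnB T1 and T2 terminators lie upstream of the cloning region and help insulate it from read-through transcription.

The PRR23B coding sequence, roughly 800 bp, is flanked on both sides by attL-type recombination sites. The automated annotation labels both of them attL3. These sites allow an LR Clonase reaction to move the ORF directionally into any compatible Gateway destination vector. The record lists no promoter for the insert, so the plasmid serves as a shuttle and storage clone, not an expression construct. A T7 promoter lies just outside one att site, pointing back toward the insert on the opposite strand. The ORF is in the "open" configuration, with no stop codon directly after the insert, so it can be fused in frame to C-terminal tags supplied by a destination vector. The construct belongs to the Target Accelerator Plasmid Collection, a set of wild-type and mutant alleles assembled for systematic functional testing of rare cancer-associated variants.
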