Features (pLannotate 1.2.2; 12 found; start..end, strand, type, name):
     38..74      -  CDS            lacZα (fragment): LacZα fragment of β-galactosidase; lacZ fragment
     91..186     +  protein_bind   attL3: mutant version of attL; recombination site for the Gateway® LR reaction LR Clonase™
    192..986     +  CDS            PRR23B: PR23B_HUMAN - Experimental evidence at protein level: Swiss-Prot protein existence level 1. From Homo sapiens (Human).
    991..1086    -  protein_bind   attL3: mutant version of attL; recombination site for the Gateway® LR reaction LR Clonase™
   1105..1123    -  promoter       T7 promoter: promoter for bacteriophage T7 RNA polymerase
   1313..1336    +  promoter       Pc promoter (fragment): intI1 (promoter lies within the coding sequence); class 1 integron promoter
   1512..1568    +  CDS            GmR (fragment): gentamycin acetyltransferase; aacC1; confers resistance to gentamycin
   1575..2366    +  CDS            SmR: aminoglycoside adenylyltransferase (Murphy, 1985); aadA; confers resistance to spectinomycin and streptomycin
   2459..3047    +  rep_origin     ori: high-copy-number ColE1/pMB1/pBR322/pUC origin of replication
   3230..3322    +  CDS            lacI (fragment): lac repressor; lacI; The lac repressor binds to the lac operator to inhibit transcription in E. coli. This inhibition can be relieved by adding lactose or isopropyl-β-D-thiogalactopyranoside (IPTG).
   3377..3404    -  terminator     rrnB T2 terminator: transcription terminator T2 from the E. coli rrnB gene
   3536..3579    +  terminator     rrnB T1 terminator: Escherichia coli rrnB; transcription terminator T1 from the E. coli rrnB gene
>Addgene plasmid #81345 | pDONR223_PRR23B_p.E140K | addgene full sequence | sequence record 168525 | Addgene NGS Result
GGCAGTTCCCTACTCTCGCGTTAACGCTAGCATGGATGTTTTCCCAGTCACGACGTTGTAAAACGACGGC
CAGTCTTAAGCTCGGGCCCCAAATAATGATTTTATTTTGACTGATAGTGACCTGTTCGTTGCAACAAATT
GATGAGCAATGCTTTTTTATAATGACAACTTTGTACAAAAAAGTTGGCACCATGGTCAGCCGGCCCCGCA
GCCCCAGCGCCTTCCCTGCTCCCTGGTGGGGACAGCAGCCAGGAGGACCCGGCCCTGCCAAGCGCCTCCG
ATTGGAGGAGCCCGCGGGCCCCGAACCCCGCGCGGCACCCAGCCTGGAAGACCCGGCGGGGGACCCGGCC
GTGGACGCGCTCACCTCCATAGTGGTCCTGGCCGCGGGCTGTGCCCTGCGTGTGCCCCTGGACGACGTCG
ACCTGGTGCTGGAGCCCGCACCAACGTCGATCCTGCGAGTGTCTCTCGGTGGACACACCCTCATCCTGAT
CCCAGAGGTCCTCCTGAGCTCCGTCGACGAACGCTCAGGAGCGCAGCACGACTCGTCTGCCGGGCTGGAA
GTGGACGTTTTCCTGGGCGCTGTCAGGGAGGACGTCGTCGTCGAGCTGAAATTCTGCGCATCTGTCCCAG
AGATCGCCGCCCAGGAAGAGGCCTACGAGGAGGACGCGGACCCCGAGTTCCCGGAGCTCCGGATGGACTC
CCCAACCGGCTCAGCCGCTGGGCTCTACCCCTCCTCTAGAAGTATGTTCATCCCCTACCGGGAGGGCCCC
ATCCCAGAACCCTGTGCTCTGGCCCCCAACCCCAGTTCAGAGAGACGTTCTCCACGCCCCATCTTTGACC
TGGAATTCCGCCTTCTGGAGCCTGTCCCCAGCTCACCTCTCCAACCTCTACCTCCCTCTCCGTGCGTGGG
GAGTCCAGGTCCCCACGCGCGCTCGCCGCTCCCGGAACGCCCTCCGTGCAAGGCCCGGAGACGCCTGTTC
CAGGCATTGCCAACTTTCTTGTACAAAGTTGGCATTATAAGAAAGCATTGCTTATCAATTTGTTGCAACG
AACAGGTCACTATCAGTCAAAATAAAATCATTATTTGCCATCCAGCTGATATCCCCTATAGTGAGTCGTA
TTACATGGTCATAGCTGTTTCCTGGCAGCTCTGGCCCGTGTCTCAAAATCTCTGATGTTACATTGCACAA
GATAAAAATATATCATCATGCCTCCTCTAGACCAGCCAGGACAGAAATGCCTCGACTTCGCTGCTACCCA
AGGTTGCCGGGTGACGCACACCGTGGAAACGGATGAAGGCACGAACCCAGTGGACATAAGCCTGTTCGGT
TCGTAAGCTGTAATGCAAGTAGCGTATGCGCTCACGCAACTGGTCCAGAACCTTGACCGAACGCAGCGGT
GGTAACGGCGCAGTGGCGGTTTTCATGGCTTGTTATGACTGTTTTTTTGGGGTACAGTCTATGCCTCGGG
CATCCAAGCAGCAAGCGCGTTACGCCGTGGGTCGATGTTTGATGTTATGGAGCAGCAACGATGTTACGCA
GCAGGGCAGTCGCCCTAAAACAAAGTTAAACATTATGAGGGAAGCGGTGATCGCCGAAGTATCGACTCAA
CTATCAGAGGTAGTTGGCGTCATCGAGCGCCATCTCGAACCGACGTTGCTGGCCGTACATTTGTACGGCT
CCGCAGTGGATGGCGGCCTGAAGCCACACAGTGATATTGATTTGCTGGTTACGGTGACCGTAAGGCTTGA
TGAAACAACGCGGCGAGCTTTGATCAACGACCTTTTGGAAACTTCGGCTTCCCCTGGAGAGAGCGAGATT
CTCCGCGCTGTAGAAGTCACCATTGTTGTGCACGACGACATCATTCCGTGGCGTTATCCAGCTAAGCGCG
AACTGCAATTTGGAGAATGGCAGCGCAATGACATTCTTGCAGGTATCTTCGAGCCAGCCACGATCGACAT
TGATCTGGCTATCTTGCTGACAAAAGCAAGAGAACATAGCGTTGCCTTGGTAGGTCCAGCGGCGGAGGAA
CTCTTTGATCCGGTTCCTGAACAGGATCTATTTGAGGCGCTAAATGAAACCTTAACGCTATGGAACTCGC
CGCCCGACTGGGCTGGCGATGAGCGAAATGTAGTGCTTACGTTGTCCCGCATTTGGTACAGCGCAGTAAC
CGGCAAAATCGCGCCGAAGGATGTCGCTGCCGACTGGGCAATGGAGCGCCTGCCGGCCCAGTATCAGCCC
GTCATACTTGAAGCTAGACAGGCTTATCTTGGACAAGAAGAAGATCGCTTGGCCTCGCGCGCAGATCAGT
TGGAAGAATTTGTCCACTACGTGAAAGGCGAGATCACCAAGGTAGTCGGCAAATAACCCTCGAGCCACCC
ATGACCAAAATCCCTTAACGTGAGTTACGCGTCGTTCCACTGAGCGTCAGACCCCGTAGAAAAGATCAAA
GGATCTTCTTGAGATCCTTTTTTTCTGCGCGTAATCTGCTGCTTGCAAACAAAAAAACCACCGCTACCAG
CGGTGGTTTGTTTGCCGGATCAAGAGCTACCAACTCTTTTTCCGAAGGTAACTGGCTTCAGCAGAGCGCA
GATACCAAATACTGTTCTTCTAGTGTAGCCGTAGTTAGGCCACCACTTCAAGAACTCTGTAGCACCGCCT
ACATACCTCGCTCTGCTAATCCTGTTACCAGTGGCTGCTGCCAGTGGCGATAAGTCGTGTCTTACCGGGT
TGGACTCAAGACGATAGTTACCGGATAAGGCGCAGCGGTCGGGCTGAACGGGGGGTTCGTGCACACAGCC
CAGCTTGGAGCGAACGACCTACACCGAACTGAGATACCTACAGCGTGAGCTATGAGAAAGCGCCACGCTT
CCCGAAGGGAGAAAGGCGGACAGGTATCCGGTAAGCGGCAGGGTCGGAACAGGAGAGCGCACGAGGGAGC
TTCCAGGGGGAAACGCCTGGTATCTTTATAGTCCTGTCGGGTTTCGCCACCTCTGACTTGAGCGTCGATT
TTTGTGATGCTCGTCAGGGGGGCGGAGCCTATGGAAAAACGCCAGCAACGCGGCCTTTTTACGGTTCCTG
GCCTTTTGCTGGCCTTTTGCTCACATGTTCTTTCCTGCGTTATCCCCTGATTCTGTGGATAACCGTATTA
CCGCCTTTGAGTGAGCTGATACCGCTCGCCGCAGCCGAACGACCGAGCGCAGCGAGTCAGTGAGCGAGGA
AGCGGAAGAGCGCCCAATACGCAAACCGCCTCTCCCCGCGCGTTGGCCGATTCATTAATGCAGCTGGCAC
GACAGGTTTCCCGACTGGAAAGCGGGCAGTGAGCGCAACGCAATTAATACGCGTACCGCTAGCCAGGAAG
AGTTTGTAGAAACGCAAAAAGGCCATCCGTCAGGATGGCCTTCTGCTTAGTTTGATGCCTGGCAGTTTAT
GGCGGGCGTCCTGCCCGCCACCCTCCGGGCCGTTGCTTCACAACGTTCAAATCCGCTCCCGGCGGATTTG
TCCTACTCAGGAGAGCGTTCACCGACAAACAACAGATAAAACGAAAGGCCCAGTCTTCCGACTGAGCCTT
TCGTTTTATTTGATGCCT
