>Addgene plasmid #81345 | pDONR223_PRR23B_p.E140K | depositor partial sequence | sequence record 154664 | Insert sequence
ATGGTCAGCCGGCCCCGCAGCCCCAGCGCCTTCCCTGCTCCCTGGTGGGGACAGCAGCCAGGAGGACCCG
GCCCTGCCAAGCGCCTCCGATTGGAGGAGCCCGCGGGCCCCGAACCCCGCGCGGCACCCAGCCTGGAAGA
CCCGGCGGGGGACCCGGCCGTGGACGCGCTCACCTCCATAGTGGTCCTGGCCGCGGGCTGTGCCCTGCGT
GTGCCCCTGGACGACGTCGACCTGGTGCTGGAGCCCGCACCAACGTCGATCCTGCGAGTGTCTCTCGGTG
GACACACCCTCATCCTGATCCCAGAGGTCCTCCTGAGCTCCGTCGACGAACGCTCAGGAGCGCAGCACGA
CTCGTCTGCCGGGCTGGAAGTGGACGTTTTCCTGGGCGCTGTCAGGGAGGACGTCGTCGTCGAGCTGAAA
TTCTGCGCATCTGTCCCAGAGATCGCCGCCCAGGAAGAGGCCTACGAGGAGGACGCGGACCCCGAGTTCC
CGGAGCTCCGGATGGACTCCCCAACCGGCTCAGCCGCTGGGCTCTACCCCTCCTCTAGAAGTATGTTCAT
CCCCTACCGGGAGGGCCCCATCCCAGAACCCTGTGCTCTGGCCCCCAACCCCAGTTCAGAGAGACGTTCT
CCACGCCCCATCTTTGACCTGGAATTCCGCCTTCTGGAGCCTGTCCCCAGCTCACCTCTCCAACCTCTAC
CTCCCTCTCCGTGCGTGGGGAGTCCAGGTCCCCACGCGCGCTCGCCGCTCCCGGAACGCCCTCCGTGCAA
GGCCCGGAGACGCCTGTTCCAGGCA
